>Addgene plasmid #147171 | pAc5.1B-lambdaN-HA-DmNot1_1147-1717-3xL-Amut_P | depositor full sequence | sequence record 289618 | Full Sequence
CTTCAAGGAATTAATTCTATATTCTAAAAACACAAATGATACTTCTAAAAAAAATCATGAATGGCATCAA
CTCTGAATCAAATCTTTGCAGATGCACCTACTTCTCATTTCCACTGTCACATCATTTTTCCAGATCTCGC
TGCCTGTTATGTGGCCCACAAACCAAGACACGTTTTATGGCCATTAAAGCTGGCTGATCGTCGCCAAACA
CCAAATACATATCAATATGTACATTCGAGAAAGAAGCGATCAAAGAAGCGTCTTCGGGCGAGTAGGAGAA
TGCGGAGGAGAAGGAGAACGAGCTGATCTAGTATCTCTCCACAATCCAATGCCAACTGACCAACTGGCCA
TATTCGGAGCAATTTGAAGCCAATTTCCATCGCCTGGCGATCGCTCCATTCTTGGCTATATGTTTTTCAC
CGTTCCCGGGGCCATTTTCAAAGACTCGTCGGTAAGATAAGATTGTGTCACTCGCTGTCTCTCTTCATTT
GTCGAAGAATGCTGAGGAATTTCGCGATGACGTCGGCGAGTATTTTGAAGAATGAGAATAATTTGTATTT
ATACGAAAATCAGTTAGTGGAATTTTCTACAAAAACATGTTATCTATAGATAATTTTGTTGCAAAATATG
TTGACTATGACAAAGATTGTATGTATATACCTTTAATGTATTCTCATTTTCTTATGTATTTATAATGGCA
ATGATGATACTGATGATATTTTAAGATGATGCCAGACCACAGGCTGATTTCTGCGTCTTTTGCCGAACGC
AGTGCATGTGCGGTTGTTGTTTTTTGGAATAGTTTCAATTTTCGGACTGTCCGCTTTGATTTCAGTTTCT
TGGCTTATTCAAAAAGCAAAGTAAAGCCAAAAAAGCGAGATGGCAATACCAAATGCGGCAAAACGGTAGT
GGAAGGAAAGGGGTGCGGGGCAGCGGAAGGAAGGGTGGGGCGGGGCGTGGCGGGGTCTGTGGCTGGGCGC
GACGTCACCGACGTTGGAGCCACTCCTTTGACCATGTGTGCGTGTGTGTATTATTCGTGTCTCGCCACTC
GCCGGTTGTTTTTTTCTTTTTATCTCGCTCTCTCTAGCGCCATCTCGTACGCATGCTCAACGCACCGCAT
GTTGCCGTGTCCTTTATGCGTCATTTTGGCTCGAAATAGGCAATTATTTAAACAAAGATTAGTCAACGAA
AACGCTAAAATAAATAAGTCTACAATATGGTTACTTATTGCCATGTGTGTGCAGCCAACGATAGCAACAA
AAGCAACAACACAGTGGCTTTCCCTCTTTCACTTTTTGTTTGCAAGCGCGTGCGAGCAAGACGGCACGAC
CGGCAAACGCAATTACGCTGACAAAGAGCAGACGAAGTTTTGGCCGAAAAACATCAAGGCGCCTGATACG
AATGCATTTGCAATAACAATTGCGATATTTAATATTGTTTATGAAGCTGTTTGACTTCAAAACACACAAA
AAAAAAAATAAAACAAATTATTTGAAAGAGAATTAGGAATCGGACAGCTTATCGTTACGGGCTAACAGCA
CACCGAGACGAAATAGCTTACCTGACGTCACAGCCTCTGGAAGAACTGCCGCCAAGCAGAGAGAGAGAGA
AAAAGAGGGAGAGCAGCTTAGACCGCATGTGCTTGTGTGTGAGGCGTCTCTCTCTTCGTCTCCTGTTTGC
GCAAACGCATAGACTGCACTGAGAAAATCGATTACCTATTTTTTATGAATGAATATTTGCACTATTACTA
TTCAAAACTATTAAGATAGCAATCACATTCAATAGCCAAATACTATACCACCTGAGCGATGCAACGAAAT
GATCAATTTGAGCAAAAATGCTGCATATTTAGGACGGCATCATTATAGAAATGCTTCTTGCTGTGTACTT
TTCTCTCGTCTGGCAGCTGTTTCGCCGTTATTGTTAAAACCGGCTTAAGTTAGGTGTGTTTTCTACGACT
AGTGATGCCCCTACTAGAAGATGTGTGTTGCACAAATGTCCCTGAATAACCAATTTGAAGTGCAGATAGC
AGTAAACGTAAGCTAATATGAATATTATTTAACTGTAATGTTTTAATATCGCTGGACATTACTAATAAAC
CCACTATAAACACATGTACATATGTATGTTTTGGCATACAATGAGTAGTTGGGGAAAAAATGTGTAAAAG
CACCGTGACCATCACAGCATAAAGATAACCAGCTGAAGTATCGAATATGAGTAACCCCCAAATTGAATCA
CATGCCGCAACTGATAGGACCCATGGAAGTACACTCTTCATGGCGATATACAAGACACACACAAGCACGA
ACACCCAGTTGCGGAGGAAATTCTCCGTAAATGAAAACCCAATCGGCGAACAATTCATACCCATATATGG
TAAAAGTTTTGAACGCGACTTGAGAGCGGAGAGCATTGCGGCTGATAAGGTTTTAGCGCTAAGCGGGCTT
TATAAAACGGGCTGCGGGACCAGTTTTCATATCACTACCGTTTGAGTTCTTGTGCTGTGTGGATACTCCT
CCCGACACAAAGCCGCTCCATCAGCCAGCAGTCGTCTAATCCAGAGACCCCGGATCGGGGTACCAACATG
GACGCACAAACACGACGACGTGAGCGTCGCGCTGAGAAACAAGCTCAATGGAAAGCTGCAAACGGTGGAT
CTCCTCCACATATGGCTTACCCATACGATGTTCCAGATTACGCTCCTCCAAGCTTAATTAAGATGGTGAC
TGTGCCACCAGAGCCTGTGCAGGACAAAACTGCCTTTATTTTCAACAACTTGAGCCAGCTGAACATACCG
CAGAAGTGCGATGAGATAAAGGAGATTATGACCAAGGAGTATTGGCCGTGGCTAGCGCAATATCTGGTCC
TCAAACGCGCATCAATGGAGTTCAACTTCCACACACTATATTACAACTTTTTGGATGCCCTTAAAAACGG
CGAGATCAACCGATTCGTAACCAAAGAGACCCTACGCAACATCAAGGTACTCTTGCGCTCCGATAAGGGA
GTTATTAATTTCTCCGATCGAAGTCTGTTGAAGAACCTCGGACACTGGTTGGGCATGATGACCTTAGGTC
GCAATCGCCCCATCCTGCAGTTGGATCTGGATGCTAAATCCGCTGCGGCTGAGGCTTACCACAAGGGCCA
GCAGGAACTGCTTTTTGTGGTTCCTTTCGTAGCCAAGATCCTTGAGTCATCCGCCAAGTCTCGCATCTTC
CGATCGCCCAATCCATGGACAATGGGTATCATGTACGTGCTTGCTGAGCTTCACCAGGAGCCAGACCTTA
AGCTGAACCTGAAGTTTGAAATCGAAGTACTCTGCAAAACACTTAATCTGGAGTTGGCCAAGTTGCGACA
AGTGATCTACCTGAAGGATCCCAATCGAACTCACCGGATTGAAGAGCAGATGTCGCAACCAAAACCGAAA
CAACTTGAGCCAGTGGCTTCTGCGCCAGCTCTACCGCGTGAACAGCAATCCCCGGCACAACCTCCGCCAC
CACCACAACAGCAGCAACCACCGCAGCAGCAGGTACCTCCACCGCCATCCTCTGCGGACGTGGACGCCCA
AAATGCGGCCGCTATGATGATGGCAGCGGGCGGAGCTAATAGTACTCCTGGATCGGTATCTTCGCCCAAT
CTACCCACCGATTCCAGCCAGGTGGCACTACCGCCACCAGAGCCGCGCTATTCATACGTGGACGTAAACG
TGAGCAACTTCCAGCTTATTGGTCAGCAGTTGGTACTGCCACCCAATACTCCGTTCCTGCACGCCAATCC
CGGAATCAAACACATGGTCGTCAACGCCGTGGAGCGCACGATAACCGACTGGTTGCAGCCTATTGTGGAC
CGAAGCATCCGCATTGCCTGTGCCACCACCGAGCAGATCATCCGCAAGGACTTCGCCCTGGATGCTGACG
AGAACCGAATGCGCACTGCCGCTCATCAGATGGTACGAAACCTTGCCGCCGGCATGGCCATGATTACCGG
TAAGGATGAGATAGCGCGTGCTATTAGCCAGAATCTGCACAAGGCCTTGCTGTCGGGTCTAAATGGGATG
CCCAGCATGGCTGAGATCCAAGCTGCTGCTATGCAGTTAGCCAGCGAAAATGTTGAGCTAGTTTGCGCTT
TCATTCAGAAAACATCTGCTGAAAAGGCAGCCGCAGAGATCGATAGGCGTCTAAGCACCGATTTCGAGAC
CAGAAAAATTGCTCGTGAAGAGGGCAACCGCTTTGTGGACGCCCAGATCCTCACCTATCAACAGGAGCGT
CTTCCAGAAGCAGTGCGCATCAAGGTGGGCGCGGCTCCAGCTACACTTTATGCTGTGTACTCGGAGTTCG
CTAGAAGCATACCTGGCTTCCAGCAGATGAGCGATCGCGATATTGCCCTGTTTGTGCCCAAGCCGACGGA
TTTGTCTCAGCCAAATGTGTTTGCTAATTGATCTAGAGGGCCCGCGGTTCGAAGGTAAGCCTATCCCTAA
CCCTCTCCTCGGTCTCGATTCTACGCGTACCGGTCATCATCACCATCACCATTGAGTTTAAACCCGCTGA
TCAGCCTCGACTGTGCCTTCTAAGGCCTGAGCTCGCTGATCAGCCTCGATCGAGGATCCAGACATGATAA
GATACATTGATGAGTTTGGACAAACCACAACTAGAATGCAGTGAAAAAAATGCTTTATTTGTGAAATTTG
TGATGCTATTGCTTTATTTGTAACCATTATAAGCTGCAATAAACAAGTTAACAACAACAATTGCATTCAT
TTTATGTTTCAGGTTCAGGGGGAGGTGTGGGAGGTTTTTTAAAGCAAGTAAAACCTCTACAAATGTGGTA
TGGCTGATTATGATCAGTCGACCGATGCCCTTGAGAGCCTTCAACCCAGTCAGCTCCTTCCGGTGGGCGC
GGGGCATGACTATCGTCGCCGCACTTATGACTGTCTTCTTTATCATGCAACTCGTAGGACAGGTGCCGGC
AGCGCTCTGGGTCATTTTCGGCGAGGACCGCTTTCGCTGGAGCGCGACGATGATCGGCCTGTCGCTTGCG
GTATTCGGAATCTTGCACGCCCTCGCTCAAGCCTTCGTCACTGGTCCCGCCACCAAACGTTTCGGCGAGA
AGCAGGCCATTATCGCCGGCATGGCGGCCGACGCGCTGGGCTACGTCTTGCTGGCGTTCGCGACGCGAGG
CTGGATGGCCTTCCCCATTATGATTCTTCTCGCTTCCGGCGGCATCGGGATGCCCGCGTTGCAGGCCATG
CTGTCCAGGCAGGTAGATGACGACCATCAGGGACAGCTTCAAGGATCGCTCGCGGCTCTTACCAGCCAGC
AAAAGGCCAGGAACCGTAAAAAGGCCGCGTTGCTGGCGTTTTTCCATAGGCTCCGCCCCCCTGACGAGCA
TCACAAAAATCGACGCTCAAGTCAGAGGTGGCGAAACCCGACAGGACTATAAAGATACCAGGCGTTTCCC
CCTGGAAGCTCCCTCGTGCGCTCTCCTGTTCCGACCCTGCCGCTTACCGGATACCTGTCCGCCTTTCTCC
CTTCGGGAAGCGTGGCGCTTTCTCAATGCTCACGCTGTAGGTATCTCAGTTCGGTGTAGGTCGTTCGCTC
CAAGCTGGGCTGTGTGCACGAACCCCCCGTTCAGCCCGACCGCTGCGCCTTATCCGGTAACTATCGTCTT
GAGTCCAACCCGGTAAGACACGACTTATCGCCACTGGCAGCAGCCACTGGTAACAGGATTAGCAGAGCGA
GGTATGTAGGCGGTGCTACAGAGTTCTTGAAGTGGTGGCCTAACTACGGCTACACTAGAAGGACAGTATT
TGGTATCTGCGCTCTGCTGAAGCCAGTTACCTTCGGAAAAAGAGTTGGTAGCTCTTGATCCGGCAAACAA
ACCACCGCTGGTAGCGGTGGTTTTTTTGTTTGCAAGCAGCAGATTACGCGCAGAAAAAAAGGATCTCAAG
AAGATCCTTTGATCTTTTCTACGGGGTCTGACGCTCAGTGGAACGAAAACTCACGTTAAGGGATTTTGGT
CATGAGATTATCAAAAAGGATCTTCACCTAGATCCTTTTAAATTAAAAATGAAGTTTTAAATCAATCTAA
AGTATATATGAGTAAACTTGGTCTGACAGTTACCAATGCTTAATCAGTGAGGCACCTATCTCAGCGATCT
GTCTATTTCGTTCATCCATAGTTGCCTGACTCCCCGTCGTGTAGATAACTACGATACGGGAGGGCTTACC
ATCTGGCCCCAGTGCTGCAATGATACCGCGAGACCCACGCTCACCGGCTCCAGATTTATCAGCAATAAAC
CAGCCAGCCGGAAGGGCCGAGCGCAGAAGTGGTCCTGCAACTTTATCCGCCTCCATCCAGTCTATTAATT
GTTGCCGGGAAGCTAGAGTAAGTAGTTCGCCAGTTAATAGTTTGCGCAACGTTGTTGCCATTGCTGCAGG
CATCGTGGTGTCACGCTCGTCGTTTGGTATGGCTTCATTCAGCTCCGGTTCCCAACGATCAAGGCGAGTT
ACATGATCCCCCATGTTGTGCAAAAAAGCGGTTAGCTCCTTCGGTCCTCCGATCGTTGTCAGAAGTAAGT
TGGCCGCAGTGTTATCACTCATGGTTATGGCAGCACTGCATAATTCTCTTACTGTCATGCCATCCGTAAG
ATGCTTTTCTGTGACTGGTGAGTACTCAACCAAGTCATTCTGAGAATAGTGTATGCGGCGACCGAGTTGC
TCTTGCCCGGCGTCAACACGGGATAATACCGCGCCACATAGCAGAACTTTAAAAGTGCTCATCATTGGAA
AACGTTCTTCGGGGCGAAAACTCTCAAGGATCTTACCGCTGTTGAGATCCAGTTCGATGTAACCCACTCG
TGCACCCAACTGATCTTCAGCATCTTTTACTTTCACCAGCGTTTCTGGGTGAGCAAAAACAGGAAGGCAA
AATGCCGCAAAAAAGGGAATAAGGGCGACACGGAAATGTTGAATACTCATACTCTTCCTTTTTCAATATT
ATTGAAGCATTTATCAGGGTTATTGTCTCATGAGCGGATACATATTTGAATGTATTTAGAAAAATAAACA
AATAGGGGTTCCGCGCACATTTCCCCGAAAAGTGCCACCTGACGTCTAAGAAACCATTATTATCATGACA
TTAACCTATAAAAATAGGCGTATCACGAGGCCCTTTCGT
Features (pLannotate 1.2.2; 11 found; start..end, strand, type, name):
     56..2568    +  promoter       Ac5 promoter: Drosophila melanogaster actin 5C promoter
   2588..2653    +  CDS            N (fragment): REGN_LAMBD - Experimental evidence at protein level: Swiss-Prot protein existence level 1. Plays a role as a transcriptional antitermination factor that allows the virus to initiate its lytic phase. Activates expression of the delayed viral early genes by modifying host RNA polymerase (RNAP) into a form that is resistant to termination signals. This antitermination function requires the host NusA protein which serves to stabilize the interaction between antitermination protein N and host RNA polymerase. From Escherichia phage lambda (Bacteriophage lambda).
   2678..2704    +  CDS            3xHA (fragment): three tandem HA epitope tags
   2735..4432    +  CDS            Cnot1 (fragment): CNOT1_MOUSE - Also known as Kiaa1007. Experimental evidence at protein level: Swiss-Prot protein existence level 1. Scaffolding component of the CCR4-NOT complex which is one of the major cellular mRNA deadenylases and is linked to various cellular processes including bulk mRNA degradation, miRNA-mediated repression, translational repression during translational initiation and general transcription regulation. Additional complex functions may be a consequence of its influence on mRNA expression. Its scaffolding function implies its interaction with the catalytic complex module and diverse RNA-
   4464..4505    +  CDS            V5 tag: epitope tag from simian virus 5
   4605..4739    -  polyA_signal   SV40 poly(A) signal: SV40 polyadenylation signal
   4762..4846    -  CDS            large T antigen (fragment): large T antigen from SV40 (simian virus 40)
   4847..5317    +  CDS            TcR (fragment): tetracycline efflux protein; tet; confers resistance to tetracycline
   5361..5949    -  rep_origin     ori: high-copy-number ColE1/pMB1/pBR322/pUC origin of replication
   6120..6980    -  CDS            AmpR: β-lactamase; bla; confers resistance to ampicillin, carbenicillin, and related antibiotics
   6981..7085    -  promoter       AmpR promoter: bla
