[The description below was written by a language model from this plasmid's Addgene catalogue record and pLannotate feature annotations shown in this document.]
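Description:
pAc5.1B-lambdaN-HA-DmNot1_1147-1717-3xL-Amut_P is a 7,179 nt insect expression plasmid. The catalogue lists its backbone as unknown, but the name and annotated features point to a pAc5.1-type vector. It is propagated in E. coli through a ColE1/pUC-family origin and selected with ampicillin via the AmpR (β-lactamase) gene and its bla promoter. The record lists it as low copy, even though this origin type is usually annotated as high copy. Short annotated fragments of a tetracycline resistance gene and of SV40 large T antigen appear to be non-functional backbone remnants. No selection marker for insect cells is annotated.

The expression cassette is driven by the constitutive Drosophila melanogaster actin 5C (Ac5) promoter and ends in an SV40 polyadenylation signal. The open reading frame begins with a short fragment of the bacteriophage lambda N protein, followed by an HA epitope tag and then the insert. By its name, the insert covers residues 1147–1717 of Drosophila Not1, the scaffold subunit of the CCR4-NOT deadenylase complex; the annotation tool matched it by homology to mouse CNOT1. The name indicates a "3xL-A" mutant version, presumably three leucine-to-alanine substitutions, although the record does not define these changes and mentions only two silent differences from the reference transcript. A vector-derived V5 tag lies downstream, and the record does not show whether it is translated in frame.

The lambda N peptide binds BoxB RNA hairpins, so constructs of this design are typically used to tether a protein to a BoxB-containing reporter mRNA in Drosophila cultured cells. The record itself states only insect expression as the purpose.
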