Addgene plasmid #147171: pAc5.1B-lambdaN-HA-DmNot1_1147-1717-3xL-Amut_P
Purpose: Insect Expression of DmNot1_1147-1717-3xL-Amut
Depositing lab: Elisa Izaurralde. Depositing organization: Max Planck Institute for Developmental Biology.
Backbone
  Vector backbone: Unknown
  Vector type: Insect Expression
Growth in bacteria
  Bacterial resistance: Ampicillin, 100 μg/mL
  Growth temperature: 37°C
  Growth strain: DH5alpha
  Copy number: Low Copy
Gene/Insert
  Gene/Insert name: DmNot1_1147-1717-3xL-Amut
  Species: D. melanogaster (fly)
  Mutation: 2 silent mutations compared to the sequence given by NM_001103772.2.
  Entrez Gene: Not1 (a.k.a. Dmel_CG34407, CG1874, CG1884, CG34407, Dmel\CG34407, Dmel_CG1874, Dmel_CG1884, NOT, NOT1, anon-EST:Liang-1.29, anon-WO0118547.221, clone 1.29, not1)
  Cloning method: Unknown
Terms and licenses: Academic/Nonprofit Terms; Industry Terms: Not Available to Industry
Depositor comments: Plasmids from this collection were made available to the research community and donated after the lab closed. Please note that the sequence provided by the depositing laboratory may be theoretical/predicted or based on Sanger sequencing results. There may be discrepancies between sequencing results obtained by Addgene and the depositor sequence. If an Addgene verified sequence is not available, please contact before placing your order to request that our lab fully sequence the plasmid.
How to cite: pAc5.1B-lambdaN-HA-DmNot1_1147-1717-3xL-Amut_P was a gift from Elisa Izaurralde (Addgene plasmid # 147171 ; http://n2t.net/addgene:147171 ; RRID:Addgene_147171)
